Addgene plasmid #73198: pBS-TarHom-Tol2-FRT-GalK-cryaa-YFP
Purpose: BAC targeting cassette for pTARBAC2 with GalK selection marker and lens-specific transgenesis marker Citrine
Depositing lab: Holger Knaut. Depositing organization: NYU Grossman School of Medicine. Publication: A Plasmid Set for Efficient Bacterial Artificial Chromosome (BAC) Transgenesis in Zebrafish. Fuentes F, Reynolds E, Lewellis SW, Venkiteswaran G, Knaut H. G3 (Bethesda). 2016 Jan 27. pii: g3.115.026344. doi: 10.1534/g3.115.026344. PubMed 26818072.
Backbone
  Vector backbone: pBluescript
Growth in bacteria
  Bacterial resistance: Ampicillin, 100 μg/mL
  Growth temperature: 37°C
  Growth strain: DH5alpha
  Copy number: High Copy
Gene/Insert
  Gene/Insert name: YFP
  Species: Synthetic
Terms and licenses: Academic/Nonprofit Terms; Industry Terms: Not Available to Industry
How to cite: pBS-TarHom-Tol2-FRT-GalK-cryaa-YFP was a gift from Holger Knaut (Addgene plasmid # 73198 ; http://n2t.net/addgene:73198 ; RRID:Addgene_73198)
