[The description below was written by a language model from this plasmid's Addgene catalogue record and pLannotate feature annotations shown in this document.]
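Description:
pBS-TarHom-Tol2-FRT-GalK-cryaa-YFP is a 7.8 kb pBluescript-based donor plasmid that carries a recombineering cassette for modifying bacterial artificial chromosomes built in the pTARBAC2 vector, as part of a plasmid set for zebrafish BAC transgenesis. The plasmid itself is maintained in E. coli at high copy through the ColE1/pUC origin and selected with ampicillin via β-lactamase. It retains the usual pBluescript elements: the f1 origin, lac promoter/operator and lacZα remnants, and flanking T3 and T7 promoters.

The cassette lies between the T3 and T7 promoters and is bounded by two sacB fragments. These match the "TarHom" part of the name and presumably act as the homology arms that direct recombination into the sacB region of the pTARBAC2 backbone rather than into the genomic insert. Inside the arms, a medaka tyrosinase fragment is annotated. This probably reflects Tol2 transposon arm sequence, since Tol2 was originally isolated from that locus, but the Tol2 arms named in the plasmid title are not annotated as such. Tol2 arms allow transposase-mediated integration of the BAC into the fish genome.

An EM7-driven E. coli galK gene provides selection for recombinants by growth on galactose. It is flanked by two minimal FRT sites, so FLP recombinase can excise it afterwards. Downstream, Citrine (the "YFP") is followed by an SV40 polyadenylation signal. The unannotated stretch upstream of Citrine presumably holds the lens-specific cryaa promoter indicated by the name and purpose field. Yellow fluorescence in the lens then identifies transgenic animals independently of the BAC's own expression pattern.
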