Features (pLannotate 1.2.2; 24 found; start..end, strand, type, name):
     21..125     +  promoter       AmpR promoter: bla
    126..986     +  CDS            AmpR: β-lactamase; bla; confers resistance to ampicillin, carbenicillin, and related antibiotics
   1157..1745    +  rep_origin     ori: high-copy-number ColE1/pMB1/pBR322/pUC origin of replication
   1928..2020    +  CDS            lacI (fragment): lac repressor; lacI; The lac repressor binds to the lac operator to inhibit transcription in E. coli. This inhibition can be relieved by adding lactose or isopropyl-β-D-thiogalactopyranoside (IPTG).
   2033..2054    +  protein_bind   CAP binding site: CAP binding activates transcription in the presence of cAMP. E. coli catabolite activator protein
   2069..2099    +  promoter       lac promoter: promoter for the E. coli lac operon
   2107..2123    +  protein_bind   lac operator: The lac repressor binds to the lac operator to inhibit transcription in E. coli. This inhibition can be relieved by adding lactose or isopropyl-β-D-thiogalactopyranoside (IPTG). lac repressor encoded by lacI
   2168..2186    +  promoter       T3 promoter: promoter for bacteriophage T3 RNA polymerase
   2293..2436    +  CDS            sacB (fragment): SACB_BACSU - Experimental evidence at protein level: Swiss-Prot protein existence level 1. From Bacillus subtilis (strain 168).
   2986..3273    -  CDS            tyr (fragment): TYRO_ORYLA - Also known as tyro. Experimental evidence at transcript level: Swiss-Prot protein existence level 2. This is a copper-containing oxidase that functions in the formation of pigments such as melanins and other polyphenolic compounds. From Oryzias latipes (Japanese rice fish) (Japanese killifish).
   3289..3322    +  protein_bind   FRT (minimal): supports FLP-mediated excision but not integration (Turan and Bode, 2011) FLP recombinase from the Saccharomyces cerevisiae 2μ plasmid
   3323..3348    +  misc_feature   MCS (fragment): pBluescript multiple cloning site
   3352..4497    -  CDS            galK: GAL1_ECOLI - Also known as galA. Experimental evidence at protein level: Swiss-Prot protein existence level 1. Catalyzes the transfer of the gamma-phosphate of ATP to D- galactose to form alpha-D-galactose-1-phosphate (Gal-1-P). To a lesser extent, is also able to phosphorylate 2-deoxy-D-galactose and D- galactosamine. Is not able to use D-galacturonic acid, D-talose, L- altrose, and L-glucose as substrates. From Escherichia coli (strain K12).
   4529..4576    -  promoter       EM7 promoter: synthetic bacterial promoter&nbsp
   4580..4613    +  protein_bind   FRT (minimal): supports FLP-mediated excision but not integration (Turan and Bode, 2011) FLP recombinase from the Saccharomyces cerevisiae 2μ plasmid
   5915..6631    +  CDS            Citrine: Citrine is a basic (constitutively fluorescent) yellow fluorescent protein published in 2001, derived from Aequorea victoria. It has moderate acid sensitivity.
   6652..6735    +  CDS            large T antigen (fragment): large T antigen from SV40 (simian virus 40)
   6758..6879    +  polyA_signal   SV40 poly(A) signal: SV40 polyadenylation signal
   6881..6900    +  misc_feature   MCS (fragment): pBluescript multiple cloning site
   6928..7167    +  CDS            sacB (fragment): SACB_BACSU - Experimental evidence at protein level: Swiss-Prot protein existence level 1. From Bacillus subtilis (strain 168).
   7169..7189    +  misc_feature   MCS (fragment): pBluescript multiple cloning site
   7198..7216    -  promoter       T7 promoter: promoter for bacteriophage T7 RNA polymerase
   7219..7376    +  CDS            lacZα (fragment): LacZα fragment of β-galactosidase; lacZ fragment
   7381..7809    +  rep_origin     f1 ori (sequence partly withheld): f1 bacteriophage origin of replication; arrow indicates direction of (+) strand synthesis
>Addgene plasmid #73198 | pBS-TarHom-Tol2-FRT-GalK-cryaa-YFP | depositor full sequence | sequence record 134701 | pBS-TarHom-Tol2-FRT-GalK-cryaa-YFP sequence 7841 bps
GCACTTTTCGGGGAAATGTGCGCGGAACCCCTATTTGTTTATTTTTCTAAATACATTCAAATATGTATCC
GCTCATGAGACAATAACCCTGATAAATGCTTCAATAATATTGAAAAAGGAAGAGTATGAGTATTCAACAT
TTCCGTGTCGCCCTTATTCCCTTTTTTGCGGCATTTTGCCTTCCTGTTTTTGCTCACCCAGAAACGCTGG
TGAAAGTAAAAGATGCTGAAGATCAGTTGGGTGCACGAGTGGGTTACATCGAACTGGATCTCAACAGCGG
TAAGATCCTTGAGAGTTTTCGCCCCGAAGAACGTTTTCCAATGATGAGCACTTTTAAAGTTCTGCTATGT
GGCGCGGTATTATCCCGTATTGACGCCGGGCAAGAGCAACTCGGTCGCCGCATACACTATTCTCAGAATG
ACTTGGTTGAGTACTCACCAGTCACAGAAAAGCATCTTACGGATGGCATGACAGTAAGAGAATTATGCAG
TGCTGCCATAACCATGAGTGATAACACTGCGGCCAACTTACTTCTGACAACGATCGGAGGACCGAAGGAG
CTAACCGCTTTTTTGCACAACATGGGGGATCATGTAACTCGCCTTGATCGTTGGGAACCGGAGCTGAATG
AAGCCATACCAAACGACGAGCGTGACACCACGATGCCTGTAGCAATGGCAACAACGTTGCGCAAACTATT
AACTGGCGAACTACTTACTCTAGCTTCCCGGCAACAATTAATAGACTGGATGGAGGCGGATAAAGTTGCA
GGACCACTTCTGCGCTCGGCCCTTCCGGCTGGCTGGTTTATTGCTGATAAATCTGGAGCCGGTGAGCGTG
GGTCTCGCGGTATCATTGCAGCACTGGGGCCAGATGGTAAGCCCTCCCGTATCGTAGTTATCTACACGAC
GGGGAGTCAGGCAACTATGGATGAACGAAATAGACAGATCGCTGAGATAGGTGCCTCACTGATTAAGCAT
TGGTAACTGTCAGACCAAGTTTACTCATATATACTTTAGATTGATTTAAAACTTCATTTTTAATTTAAAA
GGATCTAGGTGAAGATCCTTTTTGATAATCTCATGACCAAAATCCCTTAACGTGAGTTTTCGTTCCACTG
AGCGTCAGACCCCGTAGAAAAGATCAAAGGATCTTCTTGAGATCCTTTTTTTCTGCGCGTAATCTGCTGC
TTGCAAACAAAAAAACCACCGCTACCAGCGGTGGTTTGTTTGCCGGATCAAGAGCTACCAACTCTTTTTC
CGAAGGTAACTGGCTTCAGCAGAGCGCAGATACCAAATACTGTCCTTCTAGTGTAGCCGTAGTTAGGCCA
CCACTTCAAGAACTCTGTAGCACCGCCTACATACCTCGCTCTGCTAATCCTGTTACCAGTGGCTGCTGCC
AGTGGCGATAAGTCGTGTCTTACCGGGTTGGACTCAAGACGATAGTTACCGGATAAGGCGCAGCGGTCGG
GCTGAACGGGGGGTTCGTGCACACAGCCCAGCTTGGAGCGAACGACCTACACCGAACTGAGATACCTACA
GCGTGAGCTATGAGAAAGCGCCACGCTTCCCGAAGGGAGAAAGGCGGACAGGTATCCGGTAAGCGGCAGG
GTCGGAACAGGAGAGCGCACGAGGGAGCTTCCAGGGGGAAACGCCTGGTATCTTTATAGTCCTGTCGGGT
TTCGCCACCTCTGACTTGAGCGTCGATTTTTGTGATGCTCGTCAGGGGGGCGGAGCCTATGGAAAAACGC
CAGCAACGCGGCCTTTTTACGGTTCCTGGCCTTTTGCTGGCCTTTTGCTCACATGTTCTTTCCTGCGTTA
TCCCCTGATTCTGTGGATAACCGTATTACCGCCTTTGAGTGAGCTGATACCGCTCGCCGCAGCCGAACGA
CCGAGCGCAGCGAGTCAGTGAGCGAGGAAGCGGAAGAGCGCCCAATACGCAAACCGCCTCTCCCCGCGCG
TTGGCCGATTCATTAATGCAGCTGGCACGACAGGTTTCCCGACTGGAAAGCGGGCAGTGAGCGCAACGCA
ATTAATGTGAGTTAGCTCACTCATTAGGCACCCCAGGCTTTACACTTTATGCTTCCGGCTCGTATGTTGT
GTGGAATTGTGAGCGGATAACAATTTCACACAGGAAACAGCTATGACCATGATTACGCCAAGCTCGAAAT
TAACCCTCACTAAAGGGAACAAAAGCTGGAGCTCGGCGGCCGCCAGGCCTACCCACTAGTCAATTCGGGA
GGATCGAAACGGCAGATCGCAAAAAACAGTACATACAGAAGGAGACATGAACATGAACATCAAAAAAATT
GTAAAACAAGCCACAGTTCTGACTTTTACGACTGCACTTCTGGCAGGAGGAGCGACTCAAGCCTTCGCGA
AAGAAAATAACCAAAAAGCATACAAAGAAACGTACGGCGTCTCTCATATTACACGCCGCGGTGGCGGCCG
CATCTGGCCTGTGTTTCAGACACCAGGGAGTCTCTGCTCACGTTTCCTGCTATTTGCAGCCTCTCTATCA
AGACTAATACACCTCTTCCCGCATCGGCTGCCTGTGAGAGGCTTTTCAGCACTGCAGGATTGCTTTTCAG
CCCCAAAAGAGCTAGGCTTGACACTAACAATTTTGAGAATCAGCTTCTACTGAAGTTAAATCTGAGGTTT
TACAACTTTGAGTAGCGTGTACTGGCATTAGATTGTCTGTCTTATAGTTTGATAATTAAATACAAACAGT
TCTAAAGCAGGATAAAACCTTGTATGCATTTCATTTAATGTTTTTTGAGATTAAAAGCTTAAACAAGAAT
CTCTAGTTTTCTTTCTTGCTTTTACTTTTACTTCCTTAATACTCAAGTACAATTTTAATGGAGTACTTTT
TTACTTTTACTCAAGTAAGATTCTAGCCAGATACTTTTACTTTTAATTGAGTAAAATTTTCCCTAAGTAC
TTGTACTTTCACTTGAGTAAAATTTTTGAGTACTTTTTACACCTCTGTCAAGAACTCCTGGACAAACCTC
TGACCTGTGTGGAACAGAGTGGATATGGGTGTCTGAACAGATATTCACGTCTTTTGCAGATCAGAGGGCA
TTTCTGGTGTTGTGCAATGACCTGGGTCCAACAGGTAGGCGTACTCGTATCCAAGAGCCTTGTTGGACAG
GAGGTAGTCTCCATTCCTATAAAGAGGAAGGAATGGCACCATGTAGTAGCCGTCATTGTGGCCAATTGGT
GCATTGGTACGTGGGTAGATGGACCGGGGAGGCTGATGAGTTCTTAGCCAGCGGATCTTGGTTAGTTAGA
AGTTCCTATTCTCTAGAAAGTATAGGAACTTCGCGGCCGCTCTAGAACTAGTGGATCCTCAGCACTGTCC
TGCTCCTTGTGATGGTTTACAAACGTAAAAAGTCTCTTTAATACCTGTTTTTGCTTCATATTGTTCAGCG
ACAGCTTGCTGTACGGCAGGCACCAGCTCTTCCGGGATCAGCGCGACGATACAGCCGCCAAATCCGCCGC
CGGTCATGCGTACGCCACCTTTGTCGCCAATCACAGCTTTGACGATTTCTACCAGAGTGTCAATTTGCGG
CACGGTGATTTCGAAATCATCGCGCATAGAGGCATGAGACTCCGCCATCAACTCGCCCATACGTTTCAGG
TCGCCTTGCTCCAGCGCGCTGGCAGCTTCAACGGTGCGGGCGTTTTCAGTCAGTATATGACGCACGCGTT
TTGCCACGATCGGGTCCAGTTCATGCGCAACAGCGTTGAACTCTTCAATGGTGACATCACGCAGGGCTGG
CTGCTGGAAGAAACGCGCACCGGTTTCGCACTGTTCACGACGGGTGTTGTATTCGCTGCCAACCAGGGTA
CGTTTGAAGTTACTGTTGATGATGACGACAGCCACACCTTTGGGCATGGAAACTGCTTTGGTCCCCAGTG
AGCGGCAATCGATCAGCAAGGCATGATCTTTCTTGCCGAGCGCGGAAATTAGCTGATCCATGATCCCGCA
GTTACAGCCTACAAACTGGTTTTCTGCTTCCTGACCGTTAAGCGCGATTTGTGCGCCGTCCAGCGGCAGA
TGATAAAGCTGCTGCAATACGGTTCCGACCGCGACTTCCAGTGAAGCGGAAGAACTTAACCCGGCACCCT
GCGGCACATTGCCGCTGATCACCATGTCCACGCCGCCGAAGCTGTTGTTACGCAGTTGCAGATGTTTCAC
CACGCCACGAACGTAGTTAGCCCATTGATAGTTTTCATGTGCGACAATGGGCGCATCGAGGGAAAACTCG
TCGAGCTGATTTTCATAATCGGCTGCCATCACGCGAACTTTACGGTCATCGCGTGGTGCACAACTGATCA
CGGTTTGATAATCAATCGCGCAGGGCAGAACGAAACCGTCGTTGTAGTCGGTGTGTTCACCAATCAAATT
CACGCGGCCAGGCGCCTGAATGGTGTGAGTGGCAGGGTAGCCAAATGCGTTGGCAAACAGAGATTGTGTT
TTTTCTTTCAGACTCATGATCTGCCTCCTGGGTTTAGTTCCTCACCTTGTCGTATTATACTATGCCGATA
TACTATGCCGATGATTAATTGTCAACAGGGAAGTTCCTATTCTCTAGAAAGTATAGGAACTTCGTACCGA
ACTGAGATCCGATCTGCTGGGCTTGCTGAAGGTAGGGGGTCAAGAACCAGAGGTGTAAAGTACTTGAGTA
ATTTTACTTGATTACTGTACTTAAGTATTATTTTTGGGGATTTTTACTTTACTTGAGTACAATTAAAAAT
CAATACTTTTACTTTTACTTAATTACATTTTTTTAGAAAAAAAAGTACTTTTTACTCCTTACAATTTTAT
TTACAGTCAAAAAGTACTTATTTTTTGGAGATCACTTCATTCTATTTTCCCTTGCTATTACCAAACCAAT
TGAATTGCGCTGATGCCCAGTTTAATTTAAATGTTATTTATTCTGCCTATGAAAATCGTTTTCACATTAT
ATGAAATTGGTCAGACATGTTCATTGGTCCTTTGGAAGTGACGTCATGTCACATCTATTACCACAATGCA
CAGCACCTTGACCTGGAAATTAGGGAAATTATAACAGTCAATCAGTGGAAGAAAATGGAGGAAGTATGTG
ATTCATCAGCAGCTGCGAGCAGCACAGTCCAAAATCAGCCACAGGATCAAGAGCACCCGTGGCCGTATCT
TCGCCCCGGGAGCTTCGAATTCTAATATGGCAATAAACGATCTTCAGAGAAACTTGCATTGGTAAATAGT
TTCAGCCTATGCATATGTAGTTATTCAAACTGTAATGACTATCTTACAGTATTATATGTTTATAATAGTT
TGATCCAATAAATCCAGATTTATATGCTTTTCAACATAAAATTGTGAAATGCACAGAATGTACATATACA
ATACATTTCCTACAATAATGCTCTCTTTTCTATTAATAGTGTGCATTCAGTGCAGGATGTTATGTATTTA
TTTTCTGTAGTGCAAACTTTTTCAAAGAATTTTCCAGTCTAAGCTTTTCAGTCAAGAAAAAAAAAAGCGA
TTGATTATCTGTGATATTTAAAAAAATTAGCTCTTAAATCTGGTGAACCAAGTGGCCACAACACATTAAA
TACTGACGTTCTACAGCCATGTAGCTTCATCTGGTCTGGTTTGTTTTGGCAGGCACTTATTTTCCGGTGA
TAGTTGGCCACAAGAGTATTGTCTGAGCCATTCAGTGCTAGACTGTCATTCTCAGGTCAGAGTCCACCCC
GCTGATTCTGCTGACAACACTGTTCCCACCATGAGATAATGCCATTCCAGAGAGATCCATTTGTAAGCCC
CTCTTTCTGCAGCACAGGTATATAACCAGGGGTCTGCCTCCACTAAGGCCGGCACACATCATTTGGGGAT
CTTTGTACTGTGGATCCACCGGTCGCCACCATGGATGGTGAGCAAGGGCGAGGAGCTGTTCACCGGGGTG
GTGCCCATCCTGGTCGAGCTGGACGGCGACGTAAACGGCCACAAGTTCAGCGTGTCCGGCGAGGGCGAGG
GCGATGCCACCTACGGCAAGCTGACCCTGAAGTTCATCTGCACCACCGGCAAGCTGCCCGTGCCCTGGCC
CACCCTCGTGACCACCTTCGGCTACGGCCTGATGTGCTTCGCCCGCTACCCCGACCACATGAAGCAGCAC
GACTTCTTCAAGTCCGCCATGCCCGAAGGCTACGTCCAGGAGCGCACCATCTTCTTCAAGGACGACGGCA
ACTACAAGACCCGCGCCGAGGTGAAGTTCGAGGGCGACACCCTGGTGAACCGCATCGAGCTGAAGGGCAT
CGACTTCAAGGAGGACGGCAACATCCTGGGGCACAAGCTGGAGTACAACTACAACAGCCACAACGTCTAT
ATCATGGCCGACAAGCAGAAGAACGGCATCAAGGTGAACTTCAAGATCCGCCACAACATCGAGGACGGCA
GCGTGCAGCTCGCCGACCACTACCAGCAGAACACCCCCATCGGCGACGGCCCCGTGCTGCTGCCCGACAA
CCACTACCTGAGCTACCAGTCCGCCCTGAGCAAAGACCCCAACGAGAAGCGCGATCACATGGTCCTGCTG
GAGTTCGTGACCGCCGCCGGGATCACTCTCGGCATGGACGAGCTGTACAAGTAAGGCCGGCCGCGACTCT
AGATCATAATCAGCCATACCACATTTGTAGAGGTTTTACTTGCTTTAAAAAACCTCCCACACCTCCCCCT
GAACCTGAAACATAAAATGAATGCAATTGTTGTTGTTAACTTGTTTATTGCAGCTTATAATGGTTACAAA
TAAAGCAATAGCATCACAAATTTCACAAATAAAGCATTTTTTTCACTGCATTCTAGTTGTGGTTTGTCCA
AACTCATCAATGTATCTTAATCGAGGGGGGGCCCGGTACCCAATTCGCCCTATAGTGAGTCTCGAGCCAA
GTGCCTCAATTCGATCAATCAACGATTAAAAATATTGAGTCTGCAAAAGGACTTGATGTGTGGGACAGCT
GGCCGCTGCAAAACGCTGACGGAACAGTAGCTGAATACAACGGCTATCACGTTGTGTTTGCTCTTGCGGG
AAGCCCGAAAGACGCTGATGACACATCAATCTACATGTTTTATCAAAAGGTCGGCGACAACTCAATCGAC
AGCTGGAAAAACGCGGGCCGTGTCTTTACTCGAGGGGGGGCCCGGTACCCAATTCGCCCTATAGTGAGTC
GTATTACAATTCACTGGCCGTCGTTTTACAACGTCGTGACTGGGAAAACCCTGGCGTTACCCAACTTAAT
CGCCTTGCAGCACATCCCCCTTTCGCCAGCTGGCGTAATAGCGAAGAGGCCCGCACCGATCGCCCTTCCC
AACAGTTGCGCAGCCTGAATGGCGAATGGG
[124 nt withheld, positions 7381-7504]
C
[91 nt withheld, positions 7506-7596]
A
[49 nt withheld, positions 7598-7646]
CCTTTGACGTTGGAGTCCACGTTCTTT
[37 nt withheld, positions 7674-7710]
ACCCTATCTCGGTCTATTCTTTTGATTTATAAGGGATTTTGCCGATTTCGGCCTATTGGTTAAAAAATGA
GCTGATTTAACAAAAATTTAACGCGAATTTTAACAAAATATTAACGCTTACAATTTAGGTG
