>Addgene plasmid #73198 | pBS-TarHom-Tol2-FRT-GalK-cryaa-YFP | addgene partial sequence | sequence record 139223 | pEGFP-R 5'-acctctacaaatgtggtatg-3'
TTGTACAGCTCGTCCATGCCGAGAGTGATCCCGGCGGCGGTCACGAACTCCAGCAGGACCATGTGATCGC
GCTTCTCGTTGGGGTCTTTGCTCAGGGCGGACTGGTAGCTCAGGTAGTGGTTGTCGGGCAGCAGCACGGG
GCCGTCGCCGATGGGGGTGTTCTGCTGGTAGTGGTCGGCGAGCTGCACGCTGCCGTCCTCGATGTTGTGG
CGGATCTTGAAGTTCACCTTGATGCCGTTCTTCTGCTTGTCGGCCATGATATAGACGTTGTGGCTGTTGT
AGTTGTACTCCAGCTTGTGCCCCAGGATGTTGCCGTCCTCCTTGAAGTCGATGCCCTTCAGCTCGATGCG
GTTCACCAGGGTGTCGCCCTCGAACTTCACCTCGGCGCGGGTCTTGTAGTTGCCGTCGTCCTTGAAGAAG
ATGGTGCGCTCCTGGACGTAGCCTTCGGGCATGGCGGACTTGAAGAAGTCGTGCTGCTTCATGTGGTCGG
GGTAGCGGGCGAAGCACATCAGGCCGTAGCCGAAGGTGGTCACGAGGGTGGGCCAGGGCACGGGCAGCTT
GCCGGTGGTGCAGATGAACTTCAGGGTCAGCTTGCCGTAGGTGGCATCGCCCTCGCCCTCGCCGGACACG
CTGAACTTGTGGCCGTTTACGTCGCCGTCCAGCTCGACCAGGATGGGCACCACCCCGGTGAACAGCTCCT
CGCCCTTGCTCACCATGGTGGCGACCGGTGGATCCACAGTACAAAGATCCCCAAATGATGTGTGCCGGCC
TTAGTGGAGGCAGACCCCTGGTTATATACCTGTGCTGCAGAAAGAGGGGCTTACAAATGGATCTCTCTGG
AATGGCATTATCTCATGGTGGGAACAGTGTTGTCAGCAGAATCAGCGGGGTGGACTCTGACCTGAGAATG
ACAGTCTAGCACTGAAT
